Addgene plasmid #15862: V2rf2 Southern Blot 5'-external probe
Depositing lab: Peter Mombaerts. Depositing organization: Rockefeller University. Publication: Expression of nonclassical class I major histocompatibility genes defines a tripartite organization of the mouse vomeronasal system. Ishii T, Mombaerts P. J Neurosci. 2008 Mar 5. 28(10):2332-41. 10.1523/JNEUROSCI.4807-07.2008 PubMed 18322080.
Backbone
  Vector backbone: pGEM-T Easy
  Backbone size w/o insert (bp): 3015
  Vector type: Bacterial Expression
Growth in bacteria
  Bacterial resistance: Ampicillin, 100 μg/mL
  Growth temperature: 37°C
  Growth strain: DH5alpha
  Copy number: High Copy
Gene/Insert
  Gene/Insert name: V2rf2 (alt names: mV2R58; EC1-V2R; Vmn2r81)
  Species: M. musculus (mouse)
  Insert size (bp): 887
  Entrez Gene: Vmn2r81 (a.k.a. V2rf2, EC1-V2R, EC1-VR2)
  Cloning method: Restriction Enzyme
  Sequencing primers: 5′ SP6; 3′ T7
Terms and licenses: Academic/Nonprofit Terms; Industry Terms: Not Available to Industry
How to cite: V2rf2 Southern Blot 5'-external probe was a gift from Peter Mombaerts (Addgene plasmid # 15862 ; http://n2t.net/addgene:15862 ; RRID:Addgene_15862)
