[The description below was written by a language model from this plasmid's Addgene catalogue record.]
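Description:
V2rf2 Southern Blot 5'-external probe is a small bacterial cloning plasmid built on pGEM-T Easy, a roughly 3 kb high-copy vector that is propagated in E. coli under ampicillin selection. Although the repository classifies it as a bacterial expression vector, the name indicates that it acts as a storage and amplification vehicle for a DNA fragment, not as a means of producing protein. The record includes no feature table, so the individual backbone elements are not documented. The listed sequencing primers, SP6 and T7, show that the insert sits in the cloning site flanked by those two phage promoter sequences, as is standard for this backbone.

The insert is an 887 bp mouse fragment associated with V2rf2, also known as Vmn2r81, mV2R58 or EC1-V2R, which encodes a member of the V2R family of vomeronasal receptors. It is recorded as having been introduced by restriction enzyme cloning. The record does not give its exact genomic coordinates, or say whether it includes coding sequence. The designation "5'-external probe" conventionally means a fragment lying upstream of, and outside, the 5' homology arm of a gene-targeting vector. A probe in that position hybridises only to the endogenous locus. On Southern blots of digested genomic DNA it therefore distinguishes correctly targeted alleles from wild-type alleles and from random integrations.

The construct is thus most plausibly used as a source of excised and labelled probe for genotyping embryonic stem cell clones or mice carrying targeted modifications at the V2rf2 locus. This fits the associated study on the organisation of the mouse vomeronasal system.
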