>Addgene plasmid #15862 | V2rf2 Southern Blot 5'-external probe | depositor partial sequence | sequence record 8400 | Author sequence
TATGGTTCCGGATCAACAGGTCTGATGAAGGTAGGCAGACAGGTGGTAGAAGACTGGAAGTCTGGTCTGG
AAAGCAGGATAATTATATTTTCTCACCTATTGATTCCCCTTATTTCACTATAAACACATTATACATAAAT
TATTCCTCTGGACATATAAAGATAAAACATAAAAACTACCTACCTGACTGTTCATTTGTTTATAGTTCCT
CTATGCAAATTAAAGACATAGTCATTTTATTTATGAATTTAATGTAATTGTAGAAGGAGCATATCAAATG
TCACCTCAAAATTCTTCTTCTATTGTAGACGAAGGATTAGACATTTCAGTGACATGTACATTTGGTTTGA
TAGAGTAGAATGAAGAATTTATCTACATATATAACTAAGTCAGATTGTATTGATTTAAAAATATAGTGTT
GTATATTCAAAAGTTTTAAGAAATTACTTAGAAAATATAGGGAAATATACAAAACCCATATTTCAAGACA
AAACATAAGTTTTAAACAAAGTAAAATGTTTTGTGTTACAAATCAGGCACCATTAATGAATGGATATTGT
TTATATGAAAAGTATTAGAAGCTAACATAGCATAGAAGCAAAACTGATCTAAAAGCAGCATAGATTTATA
TGAGTGTGACGTTAGCAGAAATAAAGATATTGAAAAAATGTTAACTATTGTGACAGGAGAGTTTTTAAAA
AGCATAAGAAACATACCCAAATAGAGAGTAGAGGGAAAAAGGATTTAAATGTATATTCTTTCAATATGAT
TTAGGAAAAAAATTAAACAAAATCATTCTTGAAATGAAACTTTTACAAAATGTGGAAAGTTATACATGTC
AGGAAATAAGTCATATATTTTTCTTCCTCTAAGTTTGAATCACAGAG
