>Addgene plasmid #15862 | V2rf2 Southern Blot 5'-external probe | addgene partial sequence | sequence record 22597 | T7 5'-TAATACGACTCACTATAGGG-3'
CCGCCATGGCGGCCGCGGGAATTCGATTCTCTGTGATTCAAACTTAGAGGAAGAAAAATATATGACTTAT
TTCCTGACATGTATAACTTTCCACATTTTGTAAAAGTTTCATTTCAAGAATGATTTTGTTTAATTTTTTT
CCTAAATCATATTGAAAGAATATACATTTAAATCCTTTTTCCCTCTACTCTCTATTTGGGTATGTTTCTT
ATGCTTTTTAAAAACTCTCCTGTCACAATAGTTAACATTTTTTCAATATCTTTATTTCTGCTAACGTCAC
ACTCATATAAATCTATGCTGCTTTTAGATCAGTTTTGCTTCTATGCTATGTTAGCTTCTAATACTTTTCA
TATAAACAATATCCATTCATTAATGGTGCCTGATTTGTAACACAAAACATTTTACTTTGTTTAAAACTTA
TGTTTTGTCTTGAAATATGGGTTTTGTATATTTCCCTATATTTTCTAAGTAATTTTTTAAAACTTTTGAA
TATACAACACTATATTTTTAAATCAATACAATCTGACTTAGTTATATATGTAGATAAATTCTTCATTCTA
CTCTATCAAACCAAATGTACATGTCACTGAAATGTCTAATCCTTCGTCTACAATAGAAGAAGAATTTTGA
GGTGACATTTGATATGCTCCTTCTACAATTACATTAAATTCATAAATAAAATGACTATGTCTTTAATTTG
CATAGAGGAACTATAAACAAATGAACAGTCAGGTAGGTAGTTTTTATGTTTTATCTTTATATGTCCAGAG
GAATAATTTATGTATAATG
